Addgene plasmid #132382: pGD431
Purpose: contains the sequence of mRuby3for C-term fusions in the pGGD000 backbone (GreenGate)
Depositing lab: Rüdiger Simon. Publication: Over the rainbow: A practical guide for fluorescent protein selection in plant FRET experiments. Denay G, Schultz P, Hansch S, Weidtkamp-Peters S, Simon R. Plant Direct. 2019 Dec 6;3(12):e00189. doi: 10.1002/pld3.189. eCollection 2019 Dec. PubMed 31844834.
Backbone
  Vector backbone: pGGD000
  Backbone size w/o insert (bp): 2682
  Total vector size (bp): 3402
  Vector type: GreenGate Entry plasmid
Growth in bacteria
  Bacterial resistance: Ampicillin, 100 μg/mL
  Growth temperature: 37°C
  Growth strain: DH5alpha
  Copy number: High Copy
Gene/Insert
  Gene/Insert name: mRuby3
  Insert size (bp): 720
Terms and licenses: Academic/Nonprofit Terms; Industry Terms: Not Available to Industry
Depositor comments: Please visit https://www.biorxiv.org/content/10.1101/734616v2 for bioRxiv preprint.
How to cite: pGD431 was a gift from Rüdiger Simon (Addgene plasmid # 132382 ; http://n2t.net/addgene:132382 ; RRID:Addgene_132382)
