[The description below was written by a language model from this plasmid's Addgene catalogue record and pLannotate feature annotations shown in this document.]
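Description:
pGD431 is a GreenGate entry plasmid built on the pGGD000 backbone, carrying the coding sequence of the red fluorescent protein mRuby3 as a module for C-terminal fusions. At about 3.4 kb it is a small cloning vector maintained in E. coli: the feature table shows a high-copy ColE1/pUC-type origin of replication and a β-lactamase (AmpR) gene with its own promoter for ampicillin selection. Short fragments of bom, rop, lacI and lacZα are also annotated. These are remnants of the parental cloning vector rather than functional parts.

The roughly 720 bp insert sits in the former multiple cloning region, downstream of the CAP binding site, lac promoter and lac operator, and is flanked by an SP6 promoter upstream and a T7 promoter on the opposite strand downstream. These elements are standard features of the backbone and are useful mainly as sequencing or in vitro transcription landmarks. The plasmid has no annotated plant promoter or terminator, so mRuby3 is not meant to be expressed in plants from this construct. In the GreenGate system, entry modules of defined position classes are combined by Golden Gate (type IIS restriction enzyme) assembly into a plant destination vector. The pGGD000 class holds the C-terminal tag position, so mRuby3 would be joined in frame after a coding sequence supplied by another module. The type IIS sites and overhangs are not annotated in the feature table.

mRuby3 is a constitutively fluorescent red protein derived from Entacmaea quadricolor. The associated work concerns the choice of fluorescent proteins for FRET experiments in plants, so this module is intended for building tagged fusion proteins for such imaging and interaction studies.
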