Features (pLannotate 1.2.2; 13 found; start..end, strand, type, name):
      1..22      +  protein_bind   CAP binding site: CAP binding activates transcription in the presence of cAMP. E. coli catabolite activator protein
     37..67      +  promoter       lac promoter: promoter for the E. coli lac operon
     75..91      +  protein_bind   lac operator: The lac repressor binds to the lac operator to inhibit transcription in E. coli. This inhibition can be relieved by adding lactose or isopropyl-β-D-thiogalactopyranoside (IPTG). lac repressor encoded by lacI
    105..123     +  promoter       SP6 promoter: promoter for bacteriophage SP6 RNA polymerase
    147..857     +  CDS            mRuby3: mRuby3 is a basic (constitutively fluorescent) red fluorescent protein published in 2016, derived from Entacmaea quadricolor. It has low acid sensitivity.
    882..900     -  promoter       T7 promoter: promoter for bacteriophage T7 RNA polymerase
    902..1054    +  CDS            lacZα (fragment): LacZα fragment of β-galactosidase; lacZ fragment
   1060..1159    -  misc_feature   bom (fragment): basis of mobility region from pBR322
   1261..1296    -  CDS            rop (fragment): Rop protein, which maintains plasmids at low copy number; rop
   1391..1495    +  promoter       AmpR promoter: bla
   1496..2356    +  CDS            AmpR: β-lactamase; bla; confers resistance to ampicillin, carbenicillin, and related antibiotics
   2527..3115    +  rep_origin     ori: high-copy-number ColE1/pMB1/pBR322/pUC origin of replication
   3298..3390    +  CDS            lacI (fragment): lac repressor; lacI; The lac repressor binds to the lac operator to inhibit transcription in E. coli. This inhibition can be relieved by adding lactose or isopropyl-β-D-thiogalactopyranoside (IPTG).
>Addgene plasmid #132382 | pGD431 | addgene full sequence | sequence record 258700 | Addgene NGS Result
TAATGTGAGTTAGCTCACTCATTAGGCACCCCAGGCTTTACACTTTATGCTTCCGGCTCGTATGTTGTGT
GGAATTGTGAGCGGATAACAATTTCACACGAGCTATTTAGGTGACACTATAGAAGTGAAGCTTGGTCTCA
TCAGGAATGGTGTCTAAGGGCGAAGAGCTGATCAAGGAAAATATGCGTATGAAGGTGGTCATGGAAGGTT
CGGTCAACGGCCACCAATTCAAATGCACAGGTGAAGGAGAAGGCAGACCGTACGAGGGAACTCAAACCAT
GAGGATCAAAGTCATCGAGGGAGGACCCCTGCCATTTGCCTTTGACATTCTTGCCACGTCGTTCATGTAT
GGCAGCCGTACTTTTATCAAGTACCCGGCCGACATCCCTGATTTCTTTAAACAGTCCTTTCCTGAGGGTT
TTACTTGGGAAAGAGTTACGAGATACGAAGATGGTGGAGTCGTCACCGTCACGCAGGACACCAGCCTTGA
GGATGGCGAGCTCGTCTACAACGTCAAGGTCAGAGGGGTAAACTTTCCCTCCAATGGTCCCGTGATGCAG
AAGAAGACCAAGGGTTGGGAGCCTAATACAGAGATGATGTATCCAGCAGATGGTGGTCTGAGAGGATACA
CTGACATCGCACTGAAAGTTGATGGTGGTGGCCATCTGCACTGCAACTTCGTGACAACTTACAGGTCAAA
AAAGACCGTCGGGAACATCAAGATGCCCGGTGTCCATGCCGTTGATCACCGCCTGGAAAGGATCGAGGAG
AGTGACAATGAAACCTACGTAGTGCAACGCGAAGTGGCAGTTGCCAAATACAGCAACCTTGGTGGTGGCA
TGGACGAGCTGTACAAGTAACTGCTGAGACCGAATTCTCGCCCTATAGTGAGTCGTATTACCTGGCCGTC
GTTTTACAACGTCGTGACTGGGAAAACCCTGGCGTTACCCAACTTAATCGCCTTGCAGCACATCCCCCTT
TCGCCAGCTGGCGTAATAGCGAAGAGGCCCGCACCGATCGCCCTTCCCAACAGTTGCGCAGCCTGAATGG
CGAATGGCGCCTGATGCGGTATTTTCTCCTTACGCATCTGTGCGGTATTTCACACCGCATATGGTGCACT
CTCAGTACAATCTGCTCTGATGCCGCATAGTTAAGCCAGCCCCGACACCCGCCAACACCCGCTGACGCGC
CCTGACGGGCTTGTCTGCTCCCGGCATCCGCTTACAGACAAGCTGTGACCGTCTCCGGGAGCTGCATGTG
TCAGAGGTTTTCACCGTCATCACCGAAACGCGCGAGACGAAAGGGCCTCGTGATACGCCTATTTTTATAG
GTTAATGTCATGATAATAATGGTTTCTTAGACGTCAGGTGGCACTTTTCGGGGAAATGTGCGCGGAACCC
CTATTTGTTTATTTTTCTAAATACATTCAAATATGTATCCGCTCATGAGACAATAACCCTGATAAATGCT
TCAATAATATTGAAAAAGGAAGAGTATGAGTATTCAACATTTCCGTGTCGCCCTTATTCCCTTTTTTGCG
GCATTTTGCCTTCCTGTTTTTGCTCACCCAGAAACGCTGGTGAAAGTAAAAGATGCTGAAGATCAGTTGG
GTGCACGAGTGGGTTACATCGAACTGGATCTCAACAGCGGTAAGATCCTTGAGAGTTTTCGCCCCGAAGA
ACGTTTTCCAATGATGAGCACTTTTAAAGTTCTGCTATGTGGCGCGGTATTATCCCGTATTGACGCCGGG
CAAGAGCAACTCGGTCGCCGCATACACTATTCTCAGAATGACTTGGTTGAGTACTCACCAGTCACAGAAA
AGCATCTTACGGATGGCATGACAGTAAGAGAATTATGCAGTGCTGCCATAACCATGAGTGATAACACTGC
GGCCAACTTACTTCTGACAACGATCGGAGGACCGAAGGAGCTAACCGCTTTTTTGCACAACATGGGGGAT
CATGTAACTCGCCTTGATCGTTGGGAACCGGAGCTGAATGAAGCCATACCAAACGACGAGCGTGACACCA
CGATGCCTGTAGCAATGGCAACAACGTTGCGCAAACTATTAACTGGCGAACTACTTACTCTAGCTTCCCG
GCAACAATTAATAGACTGGATGGAGGCGGATAAAGTTGCAGGACCACTTCTGCGCTCGGCCCTTCCGGCT
GGCTGGTTTATTGCTGATAAATCTGGAGCCGGTGAGCGTGGCTCTCGAGGTATCATTGCAGCACTGGGGC
CAGATGGTAAGCCCTCCCGTATCGTAGTTATCTACACGACGGGGAGTCAGGCAACTATGGATGAACGAAA
TAGACAGATCGCTGAGATAGGTGCCTCACTGATTAAGCATTGGTAACTGTCAGACCAAGTTTACTCATAT
ATACTTTAGATTGATTTAAAACTTCATTTTTAATTTAAAAGGATCTAGGTGAAGATCCTTTTTGATAATC
TCATGACCAAAATCCCTTAACGTGAGTTTTCGTTCCACTGAGCGTCAGACCCCGTAGAAAAGATCAAAGG
ATCTTCTTGAGATCCTTTTTTTCTGCGCGTAATCTGCTGCTTGCAAACAAAAAAACCACCGCTACCAGCG
GTGGTTTGTTTGCCGGATCAAGAGCTACCAACTCTTTTTCCGAAGGTAACTGGCTTCAGCAGAGCGCAGA
TACCAAATACTGTTCTTCTAGTGTAGCCGTAGTTAGGCCACCACTTCAAGAACTCTGTAGCACCGCCTAC
ATACCTCGCTCTGCTAATCCTGTTACCAGTGGCTGCTGCCAGTGGCGATAAGTCGTGTCTTACCGGGTTG
GACTCAAGACGATAGTTACCGGATAAGGCGCAGCGGTCGGGCTGAACGGGGGGTTCGTGCACACAGCCCA
GCTTGGAGCGAACGACCTACACCGAACTGAGATACCTACAGCGTGAGCTATGAGAAAGCGCCACGCTTCC
CGAAGGGAGAAAGGCGGACAGGTATCCGGTAAGCGGCAGGGTCGGAACAGGAGAGCGCACGAGGGAGCTT
CCAGGGGGAAACGCCTGGTATCTTTATAGTCCTGTCGGGTTTCGCCACCTCTGACTTGAGCGTCGATTTT
TGTGATGCTCGTCAGGGGGGCGGAGCCTATGGAAAAACGCCAGCAACGCGGCCTTTTTACGGTTCCTGGC
CTTTTGCTGGCCTTTTGCTCACATGTTCTTTCCTGCGTTATCCCCTGATTCTGTGGATAACCGTATTACC
GCCTTTGAGTGAGCTGATACCGCTCGCCGCAGCCGAACGACCGAGCGCAGCGAGTCAGTGAGCGAGGAAG
CGGAAGAGCGCCCAATACGCAAACCGCCTCTCCCCGCGCGTTGGCCGATTCATTAATGCAGCTGGCACGA
CAGGTTTCCCGACTGGAAAGCGGGCAGTGAGCGCAACGCAAT
